Addgene plasmid #61337: pCri-1a-Strep
Purpose: Protein expression.
Depositing lab: F Xavier Gomis-Ruth. Depositing organization: Institut de Biologia Molecular de Barcelona (IBMB-CSIC). Publication: The pCri System: A Vector Collection for Recombinant Protein Expression and Purification. Goulas T, Cuppari A, Garcia-Castellanos R, Snipas S, Glockshuber R, Arolas JL, Gomis-Ruth FX. PLoS One. 2014 Nov 11;9(11):e112643. doi: 10.1371/journal.pone.0112643. eCollection 2014. PONE-D-14-36402 PubMed 25386923.
Backbone
  Vector backbone: pET
  Total vector size (bp): 7200
  Vector type: Bacterial Expression
Growth in bacteria
  Bacterial resistance: Kanamycin, 50 μg/mL
  Growth temperature: 37°C
  Growth strain: DH5alpha
  Copy number: Low Copy
Gene/Insert
  Gene/Insert name: Green fluorescent protein
  Tag / fusion protein: His-tag (N terminal on insert); MBP-tag (N terminal on insert); His-tag (C terminal on insert)
Terms and licenses: Academic/Nonprofit Terms; Industry Terms: Not Available to Industry
How to cite: pCri-1a-Strep was a gift from F Xavier Gomis-Ruth (Addgene plasmid # 61337 ; http://n2t.net/addgene:61337 ; RRID:Addgene_61337)
