[The description below was written by a language model from this plasmid's Addgene catalogue record.]
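Description:
pCri-1a-Strep is a bacterial expression plasmid built on a pET backbone, with a recorded total size of about 7.2 kb. It belongs to the pCri system, a vector collection assembled for recombinant protein expression and purification. The plasmid is maintained at low copy number in standard E. coli cloning strains and is selected with kanamycin. The record does not list the promoter, origin of replication or other regulatory elements. pET-family vectors generally rely on a T7 promoter under lac operator control and need a host that supplies T7 RNA polymerase, but this is not confirmed for this construct in the available fields, and no feature table accompanies the entry.

The recorded insert is green fluorescent protein, flanked by several fusion tags: a His-tag and a maltose-binding protein (MBP) tag on the N-terminal side, and a second His-tag at the C terminus. MBP is commonly used to improve the solubility of fusion partners and allows capture on amylose resin, while the polyhistidine tags allow purification by immobilised metal affinity chromatography. The name suggests that a Strep affinity tag is also present, but the catalogue's tag list does not include one, so its presence and position cannot be established from the record. The record also does not mention any protease cleavage sites between the tags and the insert. The stated purpose is simply protein expression. The record does not say what role GFP plays in the vector, for example whether it is a reporter or a placeholder to be replaced by a gene of interest.
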