>Addgene plasmid #61337 | pCri-1a-Strep | depositor partial sequence | sequence record 99668 | Cloning/Expression region
GAATAATTTTGTTTAACTTTAAGAAGGAGATATACCATGAAACATCACCATCCCCTTCACCCCATGAAAA
TCGAAGAAGGTAAACTGGTAATCTGGATTAACGGCGATAAAGGCTATAACGGTCTCGCTGAAGTCGGTAA
GAAATTCGAGAAAGATACCGGAATTAAAGTCACCGTTGAGCATCCGGATAAACTGGAAGAGAAATTCCCA
CAGGTTGCGGCAACTGGCGATGGCCCTGACATTATCTTCTGGGCACACGACCGCTTTGGTGGCTACGCTC
AATCTGGCCTGTTGGCTGAAATCACCCCGGACAAAGCGTTCCAGGACAAGCTGTATCCGTTTACCTGGGA
TGCCGTACGTTACAACGGCAAGCTGATTGCTTACCCGATCGCTGTTGAAGCGTTATCGCTGATTTATAAC
AAAGATCTGCTGCCGAACCCGCCAAAAACCTGGGAAGAGATCCCGGCGCTGGATAAAGAACTGAAAGCGA
AAGGTAAGAGCGCGCTGATGTTCAACCTGCAAGAACCGTACTTCACCTGGCCGCTGATTGCTGCTGACGG
GGGTTATGCGTTCAAGTATGAAAACGGCAAGTACGACATTAAAGACGTGGGCGTGGATAACGCTGGCGCG
AAAGCGGGTCTGACCTTCCTGGTTGACCTGATTAAAAACAAACACATGAATGCAGACACCGATTACTCCA
TCGCAGAAGCTGCCTTTAATAAAGGCGAAACAGCGATGACCATCAACGGCCCGTGGGCATGGTCCAACAT
CGACACCAGCAAAGTGAATTATGGTGTAACGGTACTGCCGACCTTCAAGGGTCAACCATCCAAACCGTTC
GTTGGCGTGCTGAGCGCAGGTATTAACGCCGCCAGTCCGAACAAAGAGCTGGCAAAAGAGTTCCTCGAAA
ACTATCTGCTGACTGATGAAGGTCTGGAAGCGGTTAATAAAGACAAACCGCTGGGTGCCGTAGCGCTGAA
GTCTTACGAGGAAGAGTTGGCGAAAGATCCACGTATTGCCGCCACTATGGAAAACGCCCAGAAAGGTGAA
ATCATGCCGAACATCCCGCAGATGTCCGCTTTCTGGTATGCCGTGCGTACTGCGGTGATCAACGCCGCCA
GCGGTCGTCAGACTGTCGATGAAGCCCTGAAAGACGCGCAGACTAATTCGGGATCTGGCAGTGGTTCTGA
GAATCTTTATTTTCAGGGCGCCATGGCCAAAGTGAGCAAGGGCGAGGAGCTGTTCACCGGGGTGGTGCCC
ATCCTGGTCGAGCTGGACGGCGACGTAAACGGCCACAAGTTCAGCGTGTCCGGCGAGGGCGAGGGCGATG
CCACCTACGGCAAGCTGACCCTGAAGTTCATCTGCACCACCGGCAAGCTGCCCGTGCCCTGGCCCACCCT
CGTGACCACCTTCGGCTACGGCCTGCAGTGCTTCGCCCGCTACCCCGACCACATGAAGCAGCACGACTTC
TTCAAGTCCGCCATGCCCGAAGGCTACGTCCAGGAGCGCACCATCTTCTTCAAGGACGACGGCAACTACA
AGACCCGCGCCGAGGTGAAGTTCGAGGGCGACACCCTGGTGAACCGCATCGAGCTGAAGGGCATCGACTT
CAAGGAGGACGGCAACATCCTGGGGCACAAGCTGGAGTACAACTACAACAGCCACAACGTCTATATCATG
GCCGACAAGCAGAAGAACGGCATCAAGGTGAACTTCAAGATCCGCCACAACATCGAGGACGGCAGCGTGC
AGCTCGCCGACCACTACCAGCAGAACACCCCCATCGGCGACGGCCCCGTGCTGCTGCCCGACAACCACTA
CCTGAGCACCCAGTCCGCCCTGAGCAAAGACCCCAACGAGAAGCGCGATCACATGGTCCTGCTGGAGTTC
GTGACCGCCGCCGGGATCACTCTCGGCATGGACGAGCTGTACAAGTAAGGTACCGGATCCGAATTCGAGC
TCCGTCGACAAGCTTGCGGCCGCACTCGAGTGGAGCCATCCACAATTCGAAAAGTAAACTAGTCACCACC
ACCACCACCACTGAGATCCGGCTGCTAACAAAGCCCGAAAGGAG
