>Addgene plasmid #61337 | pCri-1a-Strep | addgene partial sequence | sequence record 101029 | EGFP-C 5'-CATGGTCCTGCTGGAGTTCGTG-3'
GTAAGGTACCGGATCCGAATTCGAGCTCCGTCGACAAGCTTGCGGCCGCACTCGAGTGGAGCCATCCACA
ATTCGAAAAGTAAACTAGTCACCACCACCACCACCACTGAGATCCGGCTGCTAACAAAGCCCGAAAGGAA
GCTGAGTTGGCTGCTGCCACCGCTGAGCAATAACTAGCATAACCCCTTGGGGCCTCTAAACGGGTCTTGA
GGGGTTTTTTGCTGAAAGGAGGAACTATATCCGGATTGGCGAATGGG
[124 nt withheld, positions 258-381]
C
[91 nt withheld, positions 383-473]
A
[49 nt withheld, positions 475-523]
CCTTTGACGTTGGAGTCCACGTTCTTT
[37 nt withheld, positions 551-587]
ACCCTATCTCGGTCTATTCTTTTGATTTATAAGGGATTTTGCCGATTTCGGCCTATTGGTTAAAAAATGA
GCTGATTTAACAAAAATTTAACGCGAATTTTAACAAAATATTAACGCTTACAATTTAGGTGGCACTTTTC
GGGGAAATGTGCGCGGAACCCCTATTTGTTTATTTTTCTAAATACATTCAAATATGTATCCGCTCATGAA
TTAATTCTTAG
