>Addgene plasmid #61337 | pCri-1a-Strep | addgene partial sequence | sequence record 101354 | EGFP-N 5'-CGTCGCCGTCCAGCTCGACCAG-3'
CCTGGGAAGAGATCCCGGCGCTGGATAAAGAACTGAAAGCGAAAGGTAAGAGCGCGCTGATGTTCAACCT
GCAAGAACCGTACTTCACCTGGCCGCTGATTGCTGCTGACGGGGGTTATGCGTTCAAGTATGAAAACGGC
AAGTACGACATTAAAGACGTGGGCGTGGATAACGCTGGCGCGAAAGCGGGTCTGACCTTCCTGGTTGACC
TGATTAAAAACAAACACATGAATGCAGACACCGATTACTCCATCGCAGAAGCTGCCTTTAATAAAGGCGA
AACAGCGATGACCATCAACGGCCCGTGGGCATGGTCCAACATCGACACCAGCAAAGTGAATTATGGTGTA
ACGGTACTGCCGACCTTCAAGGGTCAACCATCCAAACCGTTCGTTGGCGTGCTGAGCGCAGGTATTAACG
CCGCCAGTCCGAACAAAGAGCTGGCAAAAGAGTTCCTCGAAAACTATCTGCTGACTGATGAAGGTCTGGA
AGCGGTTAATAAAGACAAACCGCTGGGTGCCGTAGCGCTGAAGTCTTACGAGGAAGAGTTGGCGAAAGAT
CCACGTATTGCCGCCACTATGGAAAACGCCCAGAAAGGTGAAATCATGCCGAACATCCCGCAGATGTCCG
CTTTCTGGTATGCCGTGCGTACTGCGGTGATCAACGCCGCCAGCGGTCGTCAGACTGTCGATGAAGCCCT
GAAAGACGCGCAGACTAATTCGGGATCTGGCAGTGGTTCTGAGAATCTTTATTTTCAGGGCGCCATGGCC
AAAGTGAGC
